>Addgene plasmid #221642 | pWZL-hygro-FAKS732A/S910A | addgene full sequence | sequence record 442174 | Addgene NGS Result
CGAAAAGTGCCACCTGCAGCCTGAATATGGGCCAAACAGGATATCTGTGGTAAGCAGTTCCTGCCCCGGC
TCAGGGCCAAGAACAGATGGAACAGCTGAATATGGGCCAAACAGGATATCTGTGGTAAGCAGTTCCTGCC
CCGGCTCAGGGCCAAGAACAGATGGTCCCCAGATGCGGTCCAGCCCTCAGCAGTTTCTAGAGAACCATCA
GATGTTTCCAGGGTGCCCCAAGGACCTGAAATGACCCTGTGCCTTATTTGAACTAACCAATCAGTTCGCT
TCTCGCTTCTGTTCGCGCGCTTCTGCTCCCCGAGCTCAATAAAAGAGCCCACAACCCCTCACTCGGGGCG
CCAGTCCTCCGATTGACTGAGTCGCCCGGGTACCCGTGTATCCAATAAACCCTCTTGCAGTTGCATCCGA
CTTGTGGTCTCGCTGTTCCTTGGGAGGGTCTCCTCTGAGTGATTGACTACCCGTCAGCGGGGGTCTTTCA
TTTGGGGGCTCGTCCGGGATCGGGAGACCCCTGCCCAGGGACCACCGACCCACCACCGGGAGGCAAGCTG
GCCAGCAACTTATCTGTGTCTGTCCGATTGTCTAGTGTCTATGACTGATTTTATGCGCCTGCGTCGGTAC
TAGTTAGCTAACTAGCTCTGTATCTGGCGGACCCGTGGTGGAACTGACGAGTTCTGAACACCCGGCCGCA
ACCCTGGGAGACGTCCCAGGGACTTTGGGGGCCGTTTTTGTGGCCCGACCTGAGGAAGGGAGTCGATGTG
GAATCCGACCCCGTCAGGATATGTGGTTCTGGTAGGAGACGAGAACCTAAAACAGTTCCCGCCTCCGTCT
GAATTTTTGCTTTCGGTTTGGAACCGAAGCCGCGCGTCTTGTCTGCTGCAGCGCTGCAGCATCGTTCTGT
GTTGTCTCTGTCTGACTGTGTTTCTGTATTTGTCTGAAAATTAGGGCCAGACTGTTACCACTCCCTTAAG
TTTGACCTTAGGTCACTGGAAAGATGTCGAGCGGATCGCTCACAACCAGTCGGTAGATGTCAAGAAGAGA
CGTTGGGTTACCTTCTGCTCTGCAGAATGGCCAACCTTTAACGTCGGATGGCCGCGAGACGGCACCTTTA
ACCGAGACCTCATCACCCAGGTTAAGATCAAGGTCTTTTCACCTGGCCCGCATGGACACCCAGACCAGGT
CCCCTACATCGTGACCTGGGAAGCCTTGGCTTTTGACCCCCCTCCCTGGGTCAAGCCCTTTGTACACCCT
AAGCCTCCGCCTCCTCTTCCTCCATCCGCCCCGTCTCTCCCCCTTGAACCTCCTCGTTCGACCCCGCCTC
GATCCTCCCTTTATCCAGCCCTCACTCCTTCTCTAGGCGCCGGCCGGATCCCAGTGTGGTGGTACGTAGG
AATTCGCCAGCACAGTGGTCGAAGCGGATCCATGATCTCGGCTGACTGCAACCTCTGCCTCCCAGAATAT
GACAGATACCTAGCATCTAGCAAAATAATGGCAGCTGCTTACCTTGACCCCAACTTGAATCACACACCAA
ATTCGAGTACTAAGACTCACCTGGGTACTGGTATGGAACGTTCTCCTGGTGCAATGGAGCGAGTATTAAA
GGTCTTTCATTATTTTGAAAGCAATAGTGAGCCAACCACCTGGGCCAGTATTATCAGGCATGGAGATGCT
ACTGATGTCAGGGGCATCATTCAGAAGATAGTGGACAGTCACAAAGTAAAGCATGTGGCCTGCTATGGAT
TCCGCCTCAGTCACCTGCGGTCAGAGGAGGTTCACTGGCTTCACGTGGATATGGGCGTCTCCAGTGTGAG
GGAGAAGTATGAGCTTGCTCACCCACCAGAGGAGTGGAAATATGAATTGAGAATTCGTTATTTGCCAAAA
GGATTTCTAAACCAGTTTACTGAAGATAAGCCAACTTTGAATTTCTTCTATCAACAGGTGAAGAGCGATT
ATATGTTAGAGATAGCTGATCAAGTGGACCAGGAAATTGCTTTGAAGTTGGGTTGTCTAGAAATACGGCG
ATCATACTGGGAGATGCGGGGCAATGCACTAGAAAAGAAGTCTAACTATGAAGTATTAGAAAAAGATGTT
GGTTTAAAGCGATTTTTTCCTAAGAGTTTACTGGATTCTGTCAAGGCCAAAACACTAAGAAAACTGATCC
AACAAACATTTAGACAATTTGCCAACCTTAATAGAGAAGAAAGTATTCTGAAATTCTTTGAGATCCTGTC
TCCAGTCTACAGATTTGATAAGGAATGCTTCAAGTGTGCTCTTGGTTCAAGCTGGATTATTTCAGTGGAA
CTGGCAATCGGCCCAGAAGAAGGAATCAGTTACCTAACGGACAAGGGCTGCAATCCCACACATCTTGCTG
ACTTCACTCAAGTGCAAACCATTCAGTATTCAAACAGTGAAGACAAGGACAGAAAAGGAATGCTACAACT
AAAAATAGCAGGTGCACCCGAGCCTCTGACAGTGACGGCACCATCCCTAACCATTGCGGAGAATATGGCT
GACCTAATAGATGGGTACTGCCGGCTGGTGAATGGAACCTCGCAGTCATTTATCATCAGACCTCAGAAAG
AAGGTGAACGGGCTTTGCCATCAATACCAAAGTTGGCCAACAGCGAAAAGCAAGGCATGCGGACACACGC
CGTCTCTGTGTCAGAAACAGATGATTATGCTGAGATTATAGATGAAGAAGATACTTACACCATGCCCTCA
ACCAGGGATTATGAGATTCAAAGAGAAAGAATAGAACTTGGACGATGTATTGGAGAAGGCCAATTTGGAG
ATGTACATCAAGGCATTTATATGAGTCCAGAGAATCCAGCTTTGGCGGTTGCAATTAAAACATGTAAAAA
CTGTACTTCGGACAGCGTGAGAGAGAAATTTCTTCAAGAAGCCTTAACAATGCGTCAGTTTGACCATCCT
CATATTGTGAAGCTGATTGGAGTCATCACAGAGAATCCTGTCTGGATAATCATGGAGCTGTGCACACTTG
GAGAGCTGAGGTCATTTTTGCAAGTAAGGAAATACAGTTTGGATCTAGCATCTTTGATCCTGTATGCCTA
TCAGCTTAGTACAGCTCTTGCATATCTAGAGAGCAAAAGATTTGTACACAGGGACATTGCTGCTCGGAAT
GTTCTGGTGTCCTCAAATGATTGTGTAAAATTAGGAGACTTTGGATTATCCCGATATATGGAAGATAGTA
CTTACTACAAAGCTTCCAAAGGAAAATTGCCTATTAAATGGATGGCTCCAGAGTCAATCAATTTTCGACG
TTTTACCTCAGCTAGTGACGTATGGATGTTTGGTGTGTGTATGTGGGAGATACTGATGCATGGTGTGAAG
CCTTTTCAAGGAGTGAAGAACAATGATGTAATCGGTCGAATTGAAAATGGGGAAAGATTACCAATGCCTC
CAAATTGTCCTCCTACCCTCTACAGCCTTATGACGAAATGCTGGGCCTATGACCCCAGCAGGCGGCCCAG
GTTTACTGAACTTAAAGCTCAGCTCAGCACAATCCTGGAGGAAGAGAAGGCTCAGCAAGAAGAGCGCATG
AGGATGGAGTCCAGAAGACAGGCCACAGTGTCCTGGGACTCCGGAGGGTCTGATGAAGCACCGCCCAAGC
CCAGCAGACCGGGTTATCCCAGTCCGAGGTCCAGCGAAGGATTTTATCCCGCCCCACAGCACATGGTACA
AACCAATCATTACCAGGTTTCTGGCTACCCTGGTTCACATGGAATCACAGCCATGGCTGGCAGCATCTAT
CCAGGTCAGGCATCTCTTTTGGACCAAACAGATTCATGGAATCATAGACCTCAGGAGATAGCAATGTGGC
AGCCCAATGTGGAGGACTCTACAGTATTGGACCTGCGAGGGATTGGGCAAGTGTTGCCAACCCATCTGAT
GGAAGAGCGTCTAATCCGACAGCAACAGGAAATGGAAGAAGATCAGCGCTGGCTGGAAAAAGAGGAAAGA
TTTCTGAAACCTGATGTGAGACTCTCTCGAGGCAGTATTGACAGGGAGGATGGAAGTCTTCAGGGTCCGA
TTGGAAACCAACATATATATCAGCCTGTGGGTAAACCAGATCCTGCAGCTCCACCAAAGAAACCGCCTCG
CCCTGGAGCTCCCGGTCATCTGGGAAGCCTTGCCAGCCTCAGCAGCCCTGCTGACAGCTACAACGAGGGT
GTCAAGCTTCAGCCCCAGGAAATCGCCCCCCCTCCTACTGCCAACCTGGACCGGTCGAATGATAAGGTGT
ACGAGAATGTGACGGGCCTGGTGAAAGCTGTCATCGAGATGTCCAGTAAAATCCAGCCAGCCCCACCAGA
GGAGTATGTCCCTATGGTGAAGGAAGTCGGCTTGGCCCTGAGGACATTATTGGCCACTGTGGATGAGACC
ATTCCCCTCCTACCAGCCAGCACCCACCGAGAGATTGAGATGGCACAGAAGCTATTGAACTCTGACCTGG
GTGAGCTCATCAACAAGATGAAACTGGCCCAGCAGTATGTCATGACCAGCCTCCAGCAAGAGTACAAAAA
GCAAATGCTGACTGCTGCTCACGCCCTGGCTGTGGATGCCAAAAACTTACTCGATGTCATTGACCAAGCA
AGACTGAAAATGCTTGGGCAGACGAGACCACACTGAGTCGACTCGACCAATTCCGGTTATTTTCCACCAT
ATTGCCGTCTTTTGGCAATGTGAGGGCCCGGAAACCTGGCCCTGTCTTCTTGACGAGCATTCCTAGGGGT
CTTTCCCCTCTCGCCAAAGGAATGCAAGGTCTGTTGAATGTCGTGAAGGAAGCAGTTCCTCTGGAAGCTT
CTTGAAGACAAACAACGTCTGTAGCGACCCTTTGCAGGCAGCGGAACCCCCCACCTGGCGACAGGTGCCT
CTGCGGCCAAAAGCCACGTGTATAAGATACACCTGCAAAGGCGGCACAACCCCAGTGCCACGTTGTGAGT
TGGATAGTTGTGGAAAGAGTCAAATGGCTCTCCTCAAGCGTATTCAACAAGGGGCTGAAGGATGCCCAGA
AGGTACCCCATTGTATGGGATCTGATCTGGGGCCTCGGTGCACATGCTTTACATGTGTTTAGTCGAGGTT
AAAAAACGTCTAGGCCCCCCGAACCACGGGGACGTGGTTTTCCTTTGAAAAACACGATGATAATACCATG
AAAAAGCCTGAACTCACCGCGACGTCTGTCGAGAAGTTTCTGATCGAAAAGTTCGACAGCGTCTCCGACC
TGATGCAGCTCTCGGAGGGCGAAGAATCTCGTGCTTTCAGCTTCGATGTAGGAGGGCGTGGATATGTCCT
GCGGGTAAATAGCTGCGCCGATGGTTTCTACAAAGATCGTTATGTTTATCGGCACTTTGCATCGGCCGCG
CTCCCGATTCCGGAAGTGCTTGACATTGGGGAATTTAGCGAGAGCCTGACCTATTGCATCTCCCGCCGTG
CACAGGGTGTCACGTTGCAAGACCTGCCTGAAACCGAACTGCCCGCTGTTCTGCAGCCGGTCGCGGAGGC
CATGGATGCGATCGCTGCGGCCGATCTTAGCCAGACGAGCGGGTTCGGCCCATTCGGACCGCAAGGAATC
GGTCAATACACTACATGGCGTGATTTCATATGCGCGATTGCTGATCCCCATGTGTATCACTGGCAAACTG
TGATGGACGACACCGTCAGTGCGTCCGTCGCGCAGGCTCTCGATGAGCTGATGCTTTGGGCCGAGGACTG
CCCCGAAGTCCGGCACCTCGTGCACGCGGATTTCGGCTCCAACAATGTCCTGACGGACAATGGCCGCATA
ACAGCGGTCATTGACTGGAGCGAGGCGATGTTCGGGGATTCCCAATACGAGGTCGCCAACATCTTCTTCT
GGAGGCCGTGGTTGGCTTGTATGGAGCAGCAGACGCGCTACTTCGAGCGGAGGCATCCGGAGCTTGCAGG
ATCGCCGCGGCTCCGGGCGTATATGCTCCGCATTGGTCTTGACCAACTCTATCAGAGCTTGGTTGACGGC
AATTTCGATGATGCAGCTTGGGCGCAGGGTCGATGCGACGCAATCGTCCGATCCGGAGCCGGGACTGTCG
GGCGTACACAAATCGCCCGCAGAAGCGCGGCCGTCTGGACCGATGGCTGTGTAGAAGTACTCGCCGATAG
TGGAAACCGACGCCCCAGCACTCGTCCGAGGGCAAAGGAATAGAGTAGATGCCGACCGGGATCTATCGAT
AAAATAAAAGATTTTATTTAGTCTCCAGAAAAAGGGGGGAATGAAAGACCCCACCTGTAGGTTTGGCAAG
CTAGCTTAAGTAACGCCATTTTGCAAGGCATGGAAAAATACATAACTGAGAATAGAGAAGTTCAGATCAA
GGTCAGGAACAGATGGAACAGCTGAATATGGGCCAAACAGGATATCTGTGGTAAGCAGTTCCTGCCCCGG
CTCAGGGCCAAGAACAGATGGAACAGCTGAATATGGGCCAAACAGGATATCTGTGGTAAGCAGTTCCTGC
CCCGGCTCAGGGCCAAGAACAGATGGTCCCCAGATGCGGTCCAGCCCTCAGCAGTTTCTAGAGAACCATC
AGATGTTTCCAGGGTGCCCCAAGGACCTGAAATGACCCTGTGCCTTATTTGAACTAACCAATCAGTTCGC
TTCTCGCTTCTGTTCGCGCGCTTCTGCTCCCCGAGCTCAATAAAAGAGCCCACAACCCCTCACTCGGGGC
GCCAGTCCTCCGATTGACTGAGTCGCCCGGGTACCCGTGTATCCAATAAACCCTCTTGCAGTTGCATCCG
ACTTGTGGTCTCGCTGTTCCTTGGGAGGGTCTCCTCTGAGTGATTGACTACCCGTCAGCGGGGGTCTTTC
ACATGCAGCATGTATCAAAATTAATTTGGTTTTTTTTCTTAAGTATTTACATTAAATGGCCATAGTTGCA
TTAATGAATCGGCCAACGCGCGGGGAGAGGCGGTTTGCGTATTGGGCGCTCTTCCGCTTCCTCGCTCACT
GACTCGCTGCGCTCGGTCGTTCGGCTGCGGCGAGCGGTATCAGCTCACTCAAAGGCGGTAATACGGTTAT
CCACAGAATCAGGGGATAACGCAGGAAAGAACATGTGAGCAAAAGGCCAGCAAAAGGCCAGGAACCGTAA
AAAGGCCGCGTTGCTGGCGTTTTTCCATAGGCTCCGCCCCCCTGACGAGCATCACAAAAATCGACGCTCA
AGTCAGAGGTGGCGAAACCCGACAGGACTATAAAGATACCAGGCGTTTCCCCCTGGAAGCTCCCTCGTGC
GCTCTCCTGTTCCGACCCTGCCGCTTACCGGATACCTGTCCGCCTTTCTCCCTTCGGGAAGCGTGGCGCT
TTCTCATAGCTCACGCTGTAGGTATCTCAGTTCGGTGTAGGTCGTTCGCTCCAAGCTGGGCTGTGTGCAC
GAACCCCCCGTTCAGCCCGACCGCTGCGCCTTATCCGGTAACTATCGTCTTGAGTCCAACCCGGTAAGAC
ACGACTTATCGCCACTGGCAGCAGCCACTGGTAACAGGATTAGCAGAGCGAGGTATGTAGGCGGTGCTAC
AGAGTTCTTGAAGTGGTGGCCTAACTACGGCTACACTAGAAGAACAGTATTTGGTATCTGCGCTCTGCTG
AAGCCAGTTACCTTCGGAAAAAGAGTTGGTAGCTCTTGATCCGGCAAACAAACCACCGCTGGTAGCGGTG
GTTTTTTTGTTTGCAAGCAGCAGATTACGCGCAGAAAAAAAGGATCTCAAGAAGATCCTTTGATCTTTTC
TACGGGGTCTGACGCTCAGTGGAACGAAAACTCACGTTAAGGGATTTTGGTCATGAGATTATCAAAAAGG
ATCTTCACCTAGATCCTTTTGCGGCCGCAAATCAATCTAAAGTATATATGAGTAAACTTGGTCTGACAGT
TACCAATGCTTAATCAGTGAGGCACCTATCTCAGCGATCTGTCTATTTCGTTCATCCATAGTTGCCTGAC
TCCCCGTCGTGTAGATAACTACGATACGGGAGGGCTTACCATCTGGCCCCAGTGCTGCAATGATACCGCG
AGACCCACGCTCACCGGCTCCAGATTTATCAGCAATAAACCAGCCAGCCGGAAGGGCCGAGCGCAGAAGT
GGTCCTGCAACTTTATCCGCCTCCATCCAGTCTATTAATTGTTGCCGGGAAGCTAGAGTAAGTAGTTCGC
CAGTTAATAGTTTGCGCAACGTTGTTGCCATTGCTACAGGCATCGTGGTGTCACGCTCGTCGTTTGGTAT
GGCTTCATTCAGCTCCGGTTCCCAACGATCAAGGCGAGTTACATGATCCCCCATGTTGTGCAAAAAAGCG
GTTAGCTCCTTCGGTCCTCCGATCGTTGTCAGAAGTAAGTTGGCCGCAGTGTTATCACTCATGGTTATGG
CAGCACTGCATAATTCTCTTACTGTCATGCCATCCGTAAGATGCTTTTCTGTGACTGGTGAGTACTCAAC
CAAGTCATTCTGAGAATAGTGTATGCGGCGACCGAGTTGCTCTTGCCCGGCGTCAATACGGGATAATACC
GCGCCACATAGCAGAACTTTAAAAGTGCTCATCATTGGAAAACGTTCTTCGGGGCGAAAACTCTCAAGGA
TCTTACCGCTGTTGAGATCCAGTTCGATGTAACCCACTCGTGCACCCAACTGATCTTCAGCATCTTTTAC
TTTCACCAGCGTTTCTGGGTGAGCAAAAACAGGAAGGCAAAATGCCGCAAAAAAGGGAATAAGGGCGACA
CGGAAATGTTGAATACTCATACTCTTCCTTTTTCAATATTATTGAAGCATTTATCAGGGTTATTGTCTCA
TGAGCGGATACATATTTGAATGTATTTAGAAAAATAAACAAATAGGGGTTCCGCGCACATTTCCC
Features (pLannotate 1.2.2; 12 found; start..end, strand, type, name):
     21..490     +  LTR            LTR: long terminal repeat from Moloney murine leukemia virus
    614..888     +  misc_feature   MESV Ψ (fragment): packaging signal of murine embryonic stem cell virus
    955..1371    +  CDS            gag (truncated): truncated Moloney murine leukemia virus (MMLV) gag gene lacking the start codon
   1498..4653    +  CDS            PTK2: FAK1_HUMAN - Also known as FAK, FAK1. Experimental evidence at protein level: Swiss-Prot protein existence level 1. [Isoform 6]: Isoform 6 (FRNK) does not contain a kinase domain and inhibits PTK2/FAK1 phosphorylation and signaling. Its enhanced expression can attenuate the nuclear accumulation of LPXN and limit its ability to enhance serum response factor (SRF)-dependent gene transcription. From Homo sapiens (Human).
   4712..5173    +  misc_feature   IRES: internal ribosome entry site (IRES) of the encephalomyocarditis virus (EMCV)
   5178..6200    +  CDS            hph: KHYB_ECOLX - Experimental evidence at protein level: Swiss-Prot protein existence level 1. The aminoglycoside phosphotransferases achieve inactivation of their antibiotic substrates by phosphorylation. Only phosphorylates hygromycin and closely related compounds such as demethyl analogs and destomycin. From Escherichia coli.
   6270..6391    +  LTR            3' LTR (ΔU3) (fragment): self-inactivating 3' long terminal repeat (LTR) from Moloney murine leukemia virus
   6392..6861    +  LTR            LTR: long terminal repeat from Moloney murine leukemia virus
   6927..6979    -  CDS            lacI (fragment): lac repressor; lacI; The lac repressor binds to the lac operator to inhibit transcription in E. coli. This inhibition can be relieved by adding lactose or isopropyl-β-D-thiogalactopyranoside (IPTG).
   7162..7750    -  rep_origin     ori: high-copy-number ColE1/pMB1/pBR322/pUC origin of replication
   7910..8770    -  CDS            AmpR: β-lactamase; bla; confers resistance to ampicillin, carbenicillin, and related antibiotics
   8771..8875    -  promoter       AmpR promoter: bla
