[The description below was written by a language model from this plasmid's Addgene catalogue record and pLannotate feature annotations shown in this document.]
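Description:
pWZL-hygro-FAKS732A/S910A is a Moloney murine leukemia virus-based retroviral expression vector built on the pWZL-Hygro backbone and carrying a mutant human PTK2 (focal adhesion kinase, FAK) cDNA. It is propagated in E. coli through a high-copy ColE1/pUC-type origin with ampicillin selection from the bla gene and its promoter. The catalogue lists the same size (5,642 bp) for the backbone and the total vector, whereas the sequenced record is 8,885 nt, which is consistent with the backbone plus the roughly 3.2 kb insert.

The viral cassette is flanked by MMLV long terminal repeats. Downstream of the 5′ LTR lie a packaging signal (annotated as an MESV Ψ fragment) and a truncated gag segment lacking its start codon, which together promote encapsidation of the genomic RNA when the plasmid is introduced into a packaging cell line supplying the viral proteins in trans. No separate internal promoter is annotated, so expression presumably comes from the 5′ LTR as a single bicistronic transcript: the untagged PTK2 coding sequence is followed by an EMCV IRES and the hygromycin phosphotransferase gene (hph). This links hygromycin resistance in transduced mammalian cells to expression of the insert. A short fragment annotated as a ΔU3 3′ LTR sits directly next to a full-length LTR, so the vector does not appear to be self-inactivating.

The insert bears two serine-to-alanine substitutions, S732A and S910A, which the depositor describes as creating a dominant-negative FAK. The mutant sequence was synthesized commercially and subcloned by ligation-independent cloning. The associated study concerns FAK inhibitor resistance and ERK5 in KRAS-mutant non-small cell lung cancer, so the construct serves for stable expression of this phospho-site-deficient FAK in mammalian cells.
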