Addgene plasmid #221642: pWZL-hygro-FAKS732A/S910A
Purpose: This retroviral plasmid expresses a double-mutated cDNA (dominant negative: S732A/S910A) of human PTK2
Depositing lab: Georgia Konstantinidou. Depositing organization: Universitaet Bern. Publication: ERK5 suppression overcomes FAK inhibitor resistance in mutant KRAS-driven non-small cell lung cancer. Pozzato C, Outeiro-Pinho G, Galie M, Ramadori G, Konstantinidou G. EMBO Mol Med. 2024 Sep 13. doi: 10.1038/s44321-024-00138-7. PubMed 39271958.
Backbone
  Vector backbone: pWZL-Hygro
  Backbone manufacturer: Jay Morgenstern
  Backbone size w/o insert (bp): 5642
  Total vector size (bp): 5642
  Vector type: Mammalian Expression, Retroviral
  Selectable markers: Hygromycin
Growth in bacteria
  Bacterial resistance: Ampicillin, 100 μg/mL
  Growth temperature: 37°C
  Growth strain: NEB Stable
  Copy number: High Copy
Gene/Insert
  Gene/Insert name: PTK2 (S732A/S910A) (alt name: FAK)
  Species: H. sapiens (human)
  Insert size (bp): 3243
  Mutation: FAK double mutation S732A/S910A (dominant negative )
  GenBank ID: NP_005598.3
  Entrez Gene: PTK2 (a.k.a. FADK, FADK 1, FAK, FAK1, FRNK, PPP1R71, p125FAK, pp125FAK)
  Tag / fusion protein: No
  Cloning method: Ligation Independent Cloning
  Sequencing primers: 5′ Custom designed oligo RV on backbone to sequence the 2 mutations: TTTCCGGGCCCTCACATTGCC
Resource information
  A portion of this plasmid was derived from a plasmid made by: Ordered the mutant sequences from genscript and sub-cloned it to pWZL Hygro (Plasmid #18750).
Terms and licenses: Academic/Nonprofit Terms; Industry Terms: Not Available to Industry
How to cite: pWZL-hygro-FAKS732A/S910A was a gift from Georgia Konstantinidou (Addgene plasmid # 221642 ; http://n2t.net/addgene:221642 ; RRID:Addgene_221642)
